>Addgene plasmid #137767 | CALCOCO1 L140A-mycDDK | depositor full sequence | sequence record 266001 | Full Sequence
AACAAAATATTAACGCTTACAATTTCCATTCGCCATTCAGGCTGCGCAACTGTTGGGAAGGGCGATCGGT
GCGGGCCTCTTCGCTATTACGCCAGCTGGCGAAAGGGGGATGTGCTGCAAGGCGATTAAGTTGGGTAACG
CCAGGGTTTTCCCAGTCACGACGTTGTAAAACGACGGCCAGTGCCAAGCTGATCTATACATTGAATCAAT
ATTGGCAATTAGCCATATTAGTCATTGGTTATATAGCATAAATCAATATTGGCTATTGGCCATTGCATAC
GTTGTATCTATATCATAATATGTACATTTATATTGGCTCATGTCCAATATGACCGCCATGTTGACATTGA
TTATTGACTAGTTATTAATAGTAATCAATTACGGGGTCATTAGTTCATAGCCCATATATGGAGTTCCGCG
TTACATAACTTACGGTAAATGGCCCGCCTGGCTGACCGCCCAACGACCCCCGCCCATTGACGTCAATAAT
GACGTATGTTCCCATAGTAACGCCAATAGGGACTTTCCATTGACGTCAATGGGTGGAGTATTTACGGTAA
ACTGCCCACTTGGCAGTACATCAAGTGTATCATATGCCAAGTCCGCCCCCTATTGACGTCAATGACGGTA
AATGGCCCGCCTGGCATTATGCCCAGTACATGACCTTACGGGACTTTCCTACTTGGCAGTACATCTACGT
ATTAGTCATCGCTATTACCATGGTGATGCGGTTTTGGCAGTACACCAATGGGCGTGGATAGCGGTTTGAC
TCACGGGGATTTCCAAGTCTCCACCCCATTGACGTCAATGGGAGTTTGTTTTGGCACCAAAATCAACGGG
ACTTTCCAAAATGTCGTAATAACCCCGCCCCGTTGACGCAAATGGGCGGTAGGCGTGTACGGTGGGAGGT
CTATATAAGCAGAGCTCGTTTAGTGAACCGTCAGAATTTTGTAATACGACTCACTATAGGGCGGCCGGGA
ATTCGTCGACTGGATCCGGTACCGAGGAGATCTGCCGCCGCGATCGCCCATGGAAGAATCACCACTAAGC
CGGGCACCATCCCGTGGTGGAGTCAACTTTCTCAATGTAGCCCGGACCTACATCCCCAACACCAAGGTGG
AATGTCACTACACCCTTCCCCCAGGCACCATGCCCAGTGCCAGTGACTGGATTGGCATCTTCAAGGTGGA
GGCTGCCTGTGTTCGGGATTACCACACATTTGTGTGGTCTTCCGTGCCTGAAAGTACAACTGATGGTTCC
CCCATTCACACCAGTGTCCAGTTCCAAGCCAGCTACCTGCCCAAACCAGGAGCTCAGCTCTACCAGTTCC
GATATGTGAACCGCCAGGGCCAGGTGTGTGGGCAGAGCCCCCCTTTCCAGTTCCGAGAGCCAAGGCCCAT
GGATGAACTGGTGACCCTGGAGGAGGCTGATGGGGGCTCTGACATCGCGCTGGTTGTCCCCAAGGCAACT
GTGTTACAGAACCAGCTCGATGAGAGCCAGCAAGAACGGAATGACCTGATGCAGCTGAAGCTACAGCTGG
AGGGACAGGTGACAGAGCTGAGGAGCCGAGTGCAGGAGCTCGAGAGGGCTCTGGCAACTGCCAGGCAGGA
GCACACGGAGCTGATGGAACAGTACAAGGGGATTTCCCGGTCCCATGGGGAGATCACAGAAGAGAGGGAC
ATCCTGAGCCGGCAACAGGGAGACCATGTGGCACGCATCCTGGAGCTAGAGGATGACATCCAGACCATCA
GTGAGAAAGTGCTGACGAAGGAAGTGGAGCTGGACAGGCTTAGAGACACAGTGAAGGCCCTGACTCGGGA
ACAAGAGAAGCTCCTTGGGCAACTGAAAGAAGTACAAGCAGACAAGGAGCAAAGTGAGGCTGAGCTCCAA
GTGGCACAACAGGAGAACCATCACTTAAATTTGGACCTGAAGGAGGCGAAGAGCTGGCAAGAGGAGCAGA
GTGCTCAGGCTCAGCGACTGAAAGACAAGGTGGCCCAGATGAAGGACACCCTAGGCCAGGCCCAGCAGCG
GGTGGCCGAGCTGGAGCCCTTGAAGGAGCAGCTTCGAGGGGCCCAGGAGCTTGCAGCCTCAAGCCAGCAG
AAAGCCACCCTTCTTGGGGAGGAGTTGGCCAGTGCAGCAGCAGCCAGGGACCGCACCATAGCCGAACTAC
ACCGCAGCCGCCTGGAAGTGGCTGAAGTTAACGGCAGGCTGGCTGAGCTCGGTTTGCACTTGAAGGAAGA
AAAATGCCAATGGAGCAAGGAGCGGGCAGGGCTGCTGCAGAGTGTGGAGGCAGAGAAGGACAAGATCCTG
AAGCTGAGTGCAGAGATACTTCGATTGGAGAAGGCAGTTCAGGAGGAGAGGACCCAAAACCAAGTGTTCA
AGACTGAGCTGGCCCGGGAGAAGGATTCTAGCCTGGTACAGTTGTCAGAAAGTAAGCGGGAGCTGACAGA
GCTGCGGTCAGCCCTGCGTGTGCTCCAGAAGGAAAAGGAGCAGTTACAGGAGGAGAAACAGGAATTGCTA
GAGTACATGAGAAAGCTAGAGGCCCGCCTGGAGAAGGTGGCAGATGAGAAGTGGAATGAGGATGCCACCA
CAGAGGATGAGGAGGCCGCTGTGGGGCTGAGCTGCCCGGCAGCTCTGACAGACTCAGAGGACGAGTCCCC
AGAAGACATGAGGCTCCCACCCTATGGCCTTTGTGAGCGTGGAGACCCAGGCTCCTCTCCTGCTGGGCCT
CGAGAGGCTTCTCCCCTTGTTGTCATCAGCCAGCCGGCTCCCATTTCTCCTCACCTCTCTGGGCCAGCTG
AGGACAGTAGCTCTGACTCGGAGGCTGAAGATGAGAAGTCAGTCCTGATGGCAGCTGTGCAGAGTGGGGG
TGAGGAGGCCAACTTACTGCTTCCTGAACTGGGCAGTGCCTTCTATGACATGGCCAGTGGCTTTACAGTG
GGTACCCTGTCAGAAACCAGCACTGGGGGCCCTGCCACCCCCACATGGAAGGAGTGTCCTATCTGTAAGG
AGCGCTTTCCTGCTGAGAGTGACAAGGATGCCCTGGAGGACCACATGGATGGACACTTCTTTTTCAGCAC
CCAGGACCCCTTCACCTTTGAGACGCGTACGCGGCCGCTCGAGCAGAAACTCATCTCAGAAGAGGATCTG
GCAGCAAATGATATCCTGGATTACAAGGATGACGACGATAAGGTTTAAACGGCCGGCCGCGGTCATAGCT
GTTTCCTGAACAGATCCCGGGTGGCATCCCTGTGACCCCTCCCCAGTGCCTCTCCTGGCCCTGGAAGTTG
CCACTCCAGTGCCCACCAGCCTTGTCCTAATAAAATTAAGTTGCATCATTTTGTCTGACTAGGTGTCCTT
CTATAATATTATGGGGTGGAGGGGGGTGGTATGGAGCAAGGGGCAAGTTGGGAAGACAACCTGTAGGGCC
TGCGGGGTCTATTGGGAACCAAGCTGGAGTGCAGTGGCACAATCTTGGCTCACTGCAATCTCCGCCTCCT
GGGTTCAAGCGATTCTCCTGCCTCAGCCTCCCGAGTTGTTGGGATTCCAGGCATGCATGACCAGGCTCAG
CTAATTTTTGTTTTTTTGGTAGAGACGGGGTTTCACCATATTGGCCAGGCTGGTCTCCAACTCCTAATCT
CAGGTGATCTACCCACCTTGGCCTCCCAAATTGCTGGGATTACAGGCGTGAACCACTGCTCCCTTCCCTG
TCCTTCTGATTTTAAAATAACTATACCAGCAGGAGGACGTCCAGACACAGCATAGGCTACCTGGCCATGC
CCAACCGGTGGGACATTTGAGTTGCTTGCTTGGCACTGTCCTCTCATGCGTTGGGTCCACTCAGTAGATG
CCTGTTGAATTGGGTACGCGGCCAGCGGCGAGCGGTATCAGCTCACTCAAAGGCGGTAATACGGTTATCC
ACAGAATCAGGGGATAACGCAGGAAAGAACATGTGAGCAAAAGGCCAGCAAAAGGCCAGGAACCGTAAAA
AGGCCGCGTTGCTGGCGTTTTTCCATAGGCTCCGCCCCCCTGACGAGCATCACAAAAATCGACGCTCAAG
TCAGAGGTGGCGAAACCCGACAGGACTATAAAGATACCAGGCGTTTCCCCCTGGAAGCTCCCTCGTGCGC
TCTCCTGTTCCGACCCTGCCGCTTACCGGATACCTGTCCGCCTTTCTCCCTTCGGGAAGCGTGGCGCTTT
CTCATAGCTCACGCTGTAGGTATCTCAGTTCGGTGTAGGTCGTTCGCTCCAAGCTGGGCTGTGTGCACGA
ACCCCCCGTTCAGCCCGACCGCTGCGCCTTATCCGGTAACTATCGTCTTGAGTCCAACCCGGTAAGACAC
GACTTATCGCCACTGGCAGCAGCCACTGGTAACAGGATTAGCAGAGCGAGGTATGTAGGCGGTGCTACAG
AGTTCTTGAAGTGGTGGCCTAACTACGGCTACACTAGAAGAACAGTATTTGGTATCTGCGCTCTGCTGAA
GCCAGTTACCTTCGGAAAAAGAGTTGGTAGCTCTTGATCCGGCAAACAAACCACCGCTGGTAGCGGTGGT
TTTTTTGTTTGCAAGCAGCAGATTACGCGCAGAAAAAAAGGATCTCAAGAAGATCCTTTGATCTTTTCTA
CGGGGTCTGACGCTCAGTGGAACGAAAACTCACGTTAAGGGATTTTGGTCATGAGATTATCAAAAAGGAT
CTTCACCTAGATCCTTTTAAATTAAAAATGAAGTTTTAAATCAATCTAAAGTATATATGAGTAACCTGAG
GCTATGGCAGGGCCTGCCGCCCCGACGTTGGCTGCGAGCCCTGGGCCTTCACCCGAACTTGGGGGGTGGG
GTGGGGAAAAGGAAGAAACGCGGGCGTATTGGCCCCAATGGGGTCTCGGTGGGGTATCGACAGAGTGCCA
GCCCTGGGACCGAACCCCGCGTTTATGAACAAACGACCCAACACCGTGCGTTTTATTCTGTCTTTTTATT
GCCGTCATAGCGCGGGTTCCTTCCGGTATTGTCTCCTTCCGTGTTTCAGTTAGCCTCCCCCTAGGGTGGG
CGAAGAACTCCAGCATGAGATCCCCGCGCTGGAGGATCATCCAGCCGGCGTCCCGGAAAACGATTCCGAA
GCCCAACCTTTCATAGAAGGCGGCGGTGGAATCGAAATCTCGTGATGGCAGGTTGGGCGTCGCTTGGTCG
GTCATTTCGAACCCCAGAGTCCCGCTCAGAAGAACTCGTCAAGAAGGCGATAGAAGGCGATGCGCTGCGA
ATCGGGAGCGGCGATACCGTAAAGCACGAGGAAGCGGTCAGCCCATTCGCCGCCAAGCTCTTCAGCAATA
TCACGGGTAGCCAACGCTATGTCCTGATAGCGATCCGCCACACCCAGCCGGCCACAGTCGATGAATCCAG
AAAAGCGGCCATTTTCCACCATGATATTCGGCAAGCAGGCATCGCCATGGGTCACGACGAGATCCTCGCC
GTCGGGCATGCTCGCCTTGAGCCTGGCGAACAGTTCGGCTGGCGCGAGCCCCTGATGCTCTTCGTCCAGA
TCATCCTGATCGACAAGACCGGCTTCCATCCGAGTACGTGCTCGCTCGATGCGATGTTTCGCTTGGTGGT
CGAATGGGCAGGTAGCCGGATCAAGCGTATGCAGCCGCCGCATTGCATCAGCCATGATGGATACTTTCTC
GGCAGGAGCAAGGTGAGATGACAGGAGATCCTGCCCCGGCACTTCGCCCAATAGCAGCCAGTCCCTTCCC
GCTTCAGTGACAACGTCGAGCACAGCTGCGCAAGGAACGCCCGTCGTGGCCAGCCACGATAGCCGCGCTG
CCTCGTCTTGCAGTTCATTCAGGGCACCGGACAGGTCGGTCTTGACAAAAAGAACCGGGCGCCCCTGCGC
TGACAGCCGGAACACGGCGGCATCAGAGCAGCCGATTGTCTGTTGTGCCCAGTCATAGCCGAATAGCCTC
TCCACCCAAGCGGCCGGAGAACCTGCGTGCAATCCATCTTGTTCAATCATGCGAAACGATCCTCATCCTG
TCTCTTGATCGATCTTTGCAAAAGCCTAGGCCTCCAAAAAAGCCTCCTCACTACTTCTGGAATAGCTCAG
AGGCCGAGGCGGCCTCGGCCTCTGCATAAATAAAAAAAATTAGTCAGCCATGGGGCGGAGAATGGGCGGA
ACTGGGCGGAGTTAGGGGCGGGATGGGCGGAGTTAGGGGCGGGACTATGGTTGCTGACTAATTGAGATGC
ATGCTTTGCATACTTCTGCCTGCTGGGGAGCCTGGGGACTTTCCACACCTGGTTGCTGACTAATTGAGAT
GCATGCTTTGCATACTTCTGCCTGCTGGGGAGCCTGGGGACTTTCCACACCCTAACTGACACACATTCCA
CAGCTGGTTCTTTCCGCCTCAGGACTCTTCCTTTTTCAATATTATTGAAGCATTTATCAGGGTTATTGTC
TCATGAGCGGATACATATTTGAATGTATTTAGAAAAATAAACAAATAGGGGTTCCGCGCACATTTCCCCG
AAAAGTGCCACCTG
[124 nt withheld, positions 6525-6648]
C
[91 nt withheld, positions 6650-6740]
A
[49 nt withheld, positions 6742-6790]
CCTTTGACGTTGGAGTCCACGTTCTTT
[37 nt withheld, positions 6818-6854]
ACCCTATCTCGGTCTATTCTTTTGATTTATAAGGGATTTTGCCGATTTCGGCCTATTGGTTAAAAAATGA
GCTGATTTAACAAAAATTTAACGCGAATTTT
Features (pLannotate 1.2.2; 16 found; start..end, strand, type, name):
      1..25      +  rep_origin     M13 ori (fragment): M13 bacteriophage origin of replication; arrow indicates direction of (+) strand synthesis
     29..183     -  CDS            lacZα (fragment): LacZα fragment of β-galactosidase; lacZ fragment
    343..722     +  enhancer       CMV enhancer: human cytomegalovirus immediate early enhancer
    724..923     +  promoter       CMV promoter: human cytomegalovirus (CMV) immediate early promoter
    952..970     +  promoter       T7 promoter: promoter for bacteriophage T7 RNA polymerase
   1030..3102    +  CDS            CALCOCO1: CACO1_HUMAN - Also known as KIAA1536. Experimental evidence at protein level: Swiss-Prot protein existence level 1. Seems to enhance inorganic pyrophosphatase thus activating phosphogluomutase (PMG). Probably functions as component of the calphoglin complex, which is involved in linking cellular metabolism (phosphate and glucose metabolism) with other core functions including protein synthesis and degradation, calcium signaling and cell growth. From Homo sapiens (Human).
   3169..3193    +  CDS            3xFLAG (fragment): three tandem FLAG® epitope tags
   3239..3861    +  polyA_signal   hGH poly(A) signal: human growth hormone polyadenylation signal
   4010..4598    -  rep_origin     ori: high-copy-number ColE1/pMB1/pBR322/pUC origin of replication
   4820..4836    +  polyA_signal   bGH poly(A) signal (fragment): bovine growth hormone polyadenylation signal
   4927..4974    -  polyA_signal   HSV TK poly(A) signal: herpes simplex virus thymidine kinase polyadenylation signal (Cole and Stacy, 1985)
   5033..5185    -  CDS            ble (fragment): BLE_KLEPN - Experimental evidence at protein level: Swiss-Prot protein existence level 1. Binding protein with a strong affinity to the bleomycin family of antibiotics. Binds to CL990; an antimitotic-antibiotic compound. From Klebsiella pneumoniae.
   5206..6000    -  CDS            NeoR/KanR: aminoglycoside phosphotransferase from Tn5; aph(3')-II (or nptII); confers resistance to neomycin, kanamycin, and G418 (Geneticin®)
   6035..6392    -  promoter       SV40 promoter: SV40 enhancer and early promoter
   6394..6498    -  promoter       AmpR promoter: bla
   6525..6953    +  rep_origin     f1 ori (sequence partly withheld): f1 bacteriophage origin of replication; arrow indicates direction of (+) strand synthesis
