>Addgene plasmid #137767 | CALCOCO1 L140A-mycDDK | addgene full sequence | sequence record 292247 | Addgene NGS Result
TAACAAAATATTAACGCTTACAATTTCCATTCGCCATTCAGGCTGCGCAACTGTTGGGAAGGGCGATCGG
TGCGGGCCTCTTCGCTATTACGCCAGCTGGCGAAAGGGGGATGTGCTGCAAGGCGATTAAGTTGGGTAAC
GCCAGGGTTTTCCCAGTCACGACGTTGTAAAACGACGGCCAGTGCCAAGCTGATCTATACATTGAATCAA
TATTGGCAATTAGCCATATTAGTCATTGGTTATATAGCATAAATCAATATTGGCTATTGGCCATTGCATA
CGTTGTATCTATATCATAATATGTACATTTATATTGGCTCATGTCCAATATGACCGCCATGTTGACATTG
ATTATTGACTAGTTATTAATAGTAATCAATTACGGGGTCATTAGTTCATAGCCCATATATGGAGTTCCGC
GTTACATAACTTACGGTAAATGGCCCGCCTGGCTGACCGCCCAACGACCCCCGCCCATTGACGTCAATAA
TGACGTATGTTCCCATAGTAACGCCAATAGGGACTTTCCATTGACGTCAATGGGTGGAGTATTTACGGTA
AACTGCCCACTTGGCAGTACATCAAGTGTATCATATGCCAAGTCCGCCCCCTATTGACGTCAATGACGGT
AAATGGCCCGCCTGGCATTATGCCCAGTACATGACCTTACGGGACTTTCCTACTTGGCAGTACATCTACG
TATTAGTCATCGCTATTACCATGGTGATGCGGTTTTGGCAGTACACCAATGGGCGTGGATAGCGGTTTGA
CTCACGGGGATTTCCAAGTCTCCACCCCATTGACGTCAATGGGAGTTTGTTTTGGCACCAAAATCAACGG
GACTTTCCAAAATGTCGTAATAACCCCGCCCCGTTGACGCAAATGGGCGGTAGGCGTGTACGGTGGGAGG
TCTATATAAGCAGAGCTCGTTTAGTGAACCGTCAGAATTTTGTAATACGACTCACTATAGGGCGGCCGGG
AATTCGTCGACTGGATCCAGTACCGAGGAGATCTGCGCCGCGATCGCCATGGAAGAATCACCACTAAGCC
GGGCACCATCCCGTGGTGGAGTCAACTTTCTCAATGTAGCCCGGACCTACATCCCCAACACCAAGGTGGA
ATGTCACTACACCCTTCCCCCAGGCACCATGCCCAGTGCCAGTGACTGGATTGGCATCTTCAAGGTGGAG
GCTGCCTGTGTTCGGGATTACCACACATTTGTGTGGTCTTCCGTGCCTGAAAGTACAACTGATGGTTCCC
CCATTCACACCAGTGTCCAGTTCCAAGCCAGCTACCTGCCCAAACCAGGAGCTCAGCTCTACCAGTTCCG
ATATGTGAACCGCCAGGGCCAGGTGTGTGGGCAGAGCCCCCCTTTCCAGTTCCGAGAGCCAAGGCCCATG
GATGAACTGGTGACCCTGGAGGAGGCTGATGGGGGCTCTGACATCGCGCTGGTTGTCCCCAAGGCAACTG
TGTTACAGAACCAGCTCGATGAGAGCCAGCAAGAACGGAATGACCTGATGCAGCTGAAGCTACAGCTGGA
GGGACAGGTGACAGAGCTGAGGAGCCGAGTGCAGGAGCTCGAGAGGGCTCTGGCAACTGCCAGGCAGGAG
CACACGGAGCTGATGGAACAGTACAAGGGGATTTCCCGGTCCCATGGGGAGATCACAGAAGAGAGGGACA
TCCTGAGCCGGCAACAGGGAGACCATGTGGCACGCATCCTGGAGCTAGAGGATGACATCCAGACCATCAG
TGAGAAAGTGCTGACGAAGGAAGTGGAGCTGGACAGGCTTAGAGACACAGTGAAGGCCCTGACTCGGGAA
CAAGAGAAGCTCCTTGGGCAACTGAAAGAAGTACAAGCAGACAAGGAGCAAAGTGAGGCTGAGCTCCAAG
TGGCACAACAGGAGAACCATCACTTAAATTTGGACCTGAAGGAGGCGAAGAGCTGGCAAGAGGAGCAGAG
TGCTCAGGCTCAGCGACTGAAAGACAAGGTGGCCCAGATGAAGGACACCCTAGGCCAGGCCCAGCAGCGG
GTGGCCGAGCTGGAGCCCTTGAAGGAGCAGCTTCGAGGGGCCCAGGAGCTTGCAGCCTCAAGCCAGCAGA
AAGCCACCCTTCTTGGGGAGGAGTTGGCCAGTGCAGCAGCAGCCAGGGACCGCACCATAGCCGAACTACA
CCGCAGCCGCCTGGAAGTGGCTGAAGTTAACGGCAGGCTGGCTGAGCTCGGTTTGCACTTGAAGGAAGAA
AAATGCCAATGGAGCAAGGAGCGGGCAGGGCTGCTGCAGAGTGTGGAGGCAGAGAAGGACAAGATCCTGA
AGCTGAGTGCAGAGATACTTCGATTGGAGAAGGCAGTTCAGGAGGAGAGGACCCAAAACCAAGTGTTCAA
GACTGAGCTGGCCCGGGAGAAGGATTCTAGCCTGGTACAGTTGTCAGAAAGTAAGCGGGAGCTGACAGAG
CTGCGGTCAGCCCTGCGTGTGCTCCAGAAGGAAAAGGAGCAGTTACAGGAGGAGAAACAGGAATTGCTAG
AGTACATGAGAAAGCTAGAGGCCCGCCTGGAGAAGGTGGCAGATGAGAAGTGGAATGAGGATGCCACCAC
AGAGGATGAGGAGGCCGCTGTGGGGCTGAGCTGCCCGGCAGCTCTGACAGACTCAGAGGACGAGTCCCCA
GAAGACATGAGGCTCCCACCCTATGGCCTTTGTGAGCGTGGAGACCCAGGCTCCTCTCCTGCTGGGCCTC
GAGAGGCTTCTCCCCTTGTTGTCATCAGCCAGCCGGCTCCCATTTCTCCTCACCTCTCTGGGCCAGCTGA
GGACAGTAGCTCTGACTCGGAGGCTGAAGATGAGAAGTCAGTCCTGATGGCAGCTGTGCAGAGTGGGGGT
GAGGAGGCCAACTTACTGCTTCCTGAACTGGGCAGTGCCTTCTATGACATGGCCAGTGGCTTTACAGTGG
GTACCCTGTCAGAAACCAGCACTGGGGGCCCTGCCACCCCCACATGGAAGGAGTGTCCTATCTGTAAGGA
GCGCTTTCCTGCTGAGAGTGACAAGGATGCCCTGGAGGACCACATGGATGGACACTTCTTTTTCAGCACC
CAGGACCCCTTCACCTTTGAGACGCGTACGCGGCCGCTCGAGCAGAAACTCATCTCAGAAGAGGATCTGG
CAGCAAATGATATCCTGGATTACAAGGATGACGACGATAAGGTTTAAACGGCCGGCCGCGGTCATAGCTG
TTTCCTGAACAGATCCCGGGTGGCATCCCTGTGACCCCTCCCCAGTGCCTCTCCTGGCCCTGGAAGTTGC
CACTCCAGTGCCCACCAGCCTTGTCCTAATAAAATTAAGTTGCATCATTTTGTCTGACTAGGTGTCCTTC
TATAATATTATGGGGTGGAGGGGGGTGGTATGGAGCAAGGGGCAAGTTGGGAAGACAACCTGTAGGGCCT
GCGGGGTCTATTGGGAACCAAGCTGGAGTGCAGTGGCACAATCTTGGCTCACTGCAATCTCCGCCTCCTG
GGTTCAAGCGATTCTCCTGCCTCAGCCTCCCGAGTTGTTGGGATTCCAGGCATGCATGACCAGGCTCAGC
TAATTTTTGTTTTTTTGGTAGAGACGGGGTTTCACCATATTGGCCAGGCTGGTCTCCAACTCCTAATCTC
AGGTGATCTACCCACCTTGGCCTCCCAAATTGCTGGGATTACAGGCGTGAACCACTGCTCCCTTCCCTGT
CCTTCTGATTTTAAAATAACTATACCAGCAGGAGGACGTCCAGACACAGCATAGGCTACCTGGCCATGCC
CAACCGGTGGGACATTTGAGTTGCTTGCTTGGCACTGTCCTCTCATGCGTTGGGTCCACTCAGTAGATGC
CTGTTGAATTGGGTACGCGGCCAGCGGCGAGCGGTATCAGCTCACTCAAAGGCGGTAATACGGTTATCCA
CAGAATCAGGGGATAACGCAGGAAAGAACATGTGAGCAAAAGGCCAGCAAAAGGCCAGGAACCGTAAAAA
GGCCGCGTTGCTGGCGTTTTTCCATAGGCTCCGCCCCCCTGACGAGCATCACAAAAATCGACGCTCAAGT
CAGAGGTGGCGAAACCCGACAGGACTATAAAGATACCAGGCGTTTCCCCCTGGAAGCTCCCTCGTGCGCT
CTCCTGTTCCGACCCTGCCGCTTACCGGATACCTGTCCGCCTTTCTCCCTTCGGGAAGCGTGGCGCTTTC
TCATAGCTCACGCTGTAGGTATCTCAGTTCGGTGTAGGTCGTTCGCTCCAAGCTGGGCTGTGTGCACGAA
CCCCCCGTTCAGCCCGACCGCTGCGCCTTATCCGGTAACTATCGTCTTGAGTCCAACCCGGTAAGACACG
ACTTATCGCCACTGGCAGCAGCCACTGGTAACAGGATTAGCAGAGCGAGGTATGTAGGCGGTGCTACAGA
GTTCTTGAAGTGGTGGCCTAACTACGGCTACACTAGAAGAACAGTATTTGGTATCTGCGCTCTGCTGAAG
CCAGTTACCTTCGGAAAAAGAGTTGGTAGCTCTTGATCCGGCAAACAAACCACCGCTGGTAGCGGTGGTT
TTTTTGTTTGCAAGCAGCAGATTACGCGCAGAAAAAAAGGATCTCAAGAAGATCCTTTGATCTTTTCTAC
GGGGTCTGACGCTCAGTGGAACGAAAACTCACGTTAAGGGATTTTGGTCATGAGATTATCAAAAAGGATC
TTCACCTAGATCCTTTTAAATTAAAAATGAAGTTTTAAATCAATCTAAAGTATATATGAGTAACCTGAGG
CTATGGCAGGGCCTGCCGCCCCGACGTTGGCTGCGAGCCCTGGGCCTTCACCCGAACTTGGGGGGTGGGG
TGGGGAAAAGGAAGAAACGCGGGCGTATTGGCCCCAATGGGGTCTCGGTGGGGTATCGACAGAGTGCCAG
CCCTGGGACCGAACCCCGCGTTTATGAACAAACGACCCAACACCGTGCGTTTTATTCTGTCTTTTTATTG
CCGTCATAGCGCGGGTTCCTTCCGGTATTGTCTCCTTCCGTGTTTCAGTTAGCCTCCCCCTAGGGTGGGC
GAAGAACTCCAGCATGAGATCCCCGCGCTGGAGGATCATCCAGCCGGCGTCCCGGAAAACGATTCCGAAG
CCCAACCTTTCATAGAAGGCGGCGGTGGAATCGAAATCTCGTGATGGCAGGTTGGGCGTCGCTTGGTCGG
TCATTTCGAACCCCAGAGTCCCGCTCAGAAGAACTCGTCAAGAAGGCGATAGAAGGCGATGCGCTGCGAA
TCGGGAGCGGCGATACCGTAAAGCACGAGGAAGCGGTCAGCCCATTCGCCGCCAAGCTCTTCAGCAATAT
CACGGGTAGCCAACGCTATGTCCTGATAGCGATCCGCCACACCCAGCCGGCCACAGTCGATGAATCCAGA
AAAGCGGCCATTTTCCACCATGATATTCGGCAAGCAGGCATCGCCATGGGTCACGACGAGATCCTCGCCG
TCGGGCATGCTCGCCTTGAGCCTGGCGAACAGTTCGGCTGGCGCGAGCCCCTGATGCTCTTCGTCCAGAT
CATCCTGATCGACAAGACCGGCTTCCATCCGAGTACGTGCTCGCTCGATGCGATGTTTCGCTTGGTGGTC
GAATGGGCAGGTAGCCGGATCAAGCGTATGCAGCCGCCGCATTGCATCAGCCATGATGGATACTTTCTCG
GCAGGAGCAAGGTGAGATGACAGGAGATCCTGCCCCGGCACTTCGCCCAATAGCAGCCAGTCCCTTCCCG
CTTCAGTGACAACGTCGAGCACAGCTGCGCAAGGAACGCCCGTCGTGGCCAGCCACGATAGCCGCGCTGC
CTCGTCTTGCAGTTCATTCAGGGCACCGGACAGGTCGGTCTTGACAAAAAGAACCGGGCGCCCCTGCGCT
GACAGCCGGAACACGGCGGCATCAGAGCAGCCGATTGTCTGTTGTGCCCAGTCATAGCCGAATAGCCTCT
CCACCCAAGCGGCCGGAGAACCTGCGTGCAATCCATCTTGTTCAATCATGCGAAACGATCCTCATCCTGT
CTCTTGATCGATCTTTGCAAAAGCCTAGGCCTCCAAAAAAGCCTCCTCACTACTTCTGGAATAGCTCAGA
GGCCGAGGCGGCCTCGGCCTCTGCATAAATAAAAAAAATTAGTCAGCCATGGGGCGGAGAATGGGCGGAA
CTGGGCGGAGTTAGGGGCGGGATGGGCGGAGTTAGGGGCGGGACTATGGTTGCTGACTAATTGAGATGCA
TGCTTTGCATACTTCTGCCTGCTGGGGAGCCTGGGGACTTTCCACACCTGGTTGCTGACTAATTGAGATG
CATGCTTTGCATACTTCTGCCTGCTGGGGAGCCTGGGGACTTTCCACACCCTAACTGACACACATTCCAC
AGCTGGTTCTTTCCGCCTCAGGACTCTTCCTTTTTCAATATTATTGAAGCATTTATCAGGGTTATTGTCT
CATGAGCGGATACATATTTGAATGTATTTAGAAAAATAAACAAATAGGGGTTCCGCGCACATTTCCCCGA
AAAGTGCCACCTG
[124 nt withheld, positions 6524-6647]
C
[91 nt withheld, positions 6649-6739]
A
[49 nt withheld, positions 6741-6789]
CCTTTGACGTTGGAGTCCACGTTCTTT
[37 nt withheld, positions 6817-6853]
ACCCTATCTCGGTCTATTCTTTTGATTTATAAGGGATTTTGCCGATTTCGGCCTATTGGTTAAAAAATGA
GCTGATTTAACAAAAATTTAACGCGAATTT
Features (pLannotate 1.2.2; 16 found; start..end, strand, type, name):
      1..26      +  rep_origin     M13 ori (fragment): M13 bacteriophage origin of replication; arrow indicates direction of (+) strand synthesis
     30..184     -  CDS            lacZα (fragment): LacZα fragment of β-galactosidase; lacZ fragment
    344..723     +  enhancer       CMV enhancer: human cytomegalovirus immediate early enhancer
    725..924     +  promoter       CMV promoter: human cytomegalovirus (CMV) immediate early promoter
    953..971     +  promoter       T7 promoter: promoter for bacteriophage T7 RNA polymerase
   1029..3101    +  CDS            CALCOCO1: CACO1_HUMAN - Also known as KIAA1536. Experimental evidence at protein level: Swiss-Prot protein existence level 1. Seems to enhance inorganic pyrophosphatase thus activating phosphogluomutase (PMG). Probably functions as component of the calphoglin complex, which is involved in linking cellular metabolism (phosphate and glucose metabolism) with other core functions including protein synthesis and degradation, calcium signaling and cell growth. From Homo sapiens (Human).
   3168..3192    +  CDS            3xFLAG (fragment): three tandem FLAG® epitope tags
   3238..3860    +  polyA_signal   hGH poly(A) signal: human growth hormone polyadenylation signal
   4009..4597    -  rep_origin     ori: high-copy-number ColE1/pMB1/pBR322/pUC origin of replication
   4819..4835    +  polyA_signal   bGH poly(A) signal (fragment): bovine growth hormone polyadenylation signal
   4926..4973    -  polyA_signal   HSV TK poly(A) signal: herpes simplex virus thymidine kinase polyadenylation signal (Cole and Stacy, 1985)
   5032..5184    -  CDS            ble (fragment): BLE_KLEPN - Experimental evidence at protein level: Swiss-Prot protein existence level 1. Binding protein with a strong affinity to the bleomycin family of antibiotics. Binds to CL990; an antimitotic-antibiotic compound. From Klebsiella pneumoniae.
   5205..5999    -  CDS            NeoR/KanR: aminoglycoside phosphotransferase from Tn5; aph(3')-II (or nptII); confers resistance to neomycin, kanamycin, and G418 (Geneticin®)
   6034..6391    -  promoter       SV40 promoter: SV40 enhancer and early promoter
   6393..6497    -  promoter       AmpR promoter: bla
   6524..6952    +  rep_origin     f1 ori (sequence partly withheld): f1 bacteriophage origin of replication; arrow indicates direction of (+) strand synthesis
