[The description below was written by a language model from this plasmid's Addgene catalogue record and pLannotate feature annotations shown in this document.]
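Description:
CALCOCO1 L140A-mycDDK is a mammalian expression plasmid built on the pCMV6-Entry backbone, about 7 kb in size, that encodes human CALCOCO1 carrying the point mutation L140A. It is maintained in E. coli as a high-copy plasmid through a ColE1/pUC-type origin and selected with kanamycin. Resistance comes from a Tn5 NeoR/KanR (aminoglycoside phosphotransferase) gene placed downstream of tandem AmpR (bla) and SV40 early promoters and followed by an HSV TK polyadenylation signal. This arrangement lets the same gene provide kanamycin resistance in bacteria and G418 resistance in mammalian cells. An f1 origin is also present, along with small remnants of lacZα, ble, M13 ori and bGH poly(A) sequences that appear to be backbone leftovers.

The expression cassette consists of the CMV immediate early enhancer and promoter, a T7 promoter just upstream of the insert, the roughly 2.1 kb CALCOCO1 open reading frame, and a human growth hormone polyadenylation signal. The catalogue entry lists a C-terminal mycDDK tag. The automated annotation picks up only a short FLAG-type match (DDK is the FLAG epitope) shortly after the coding sequence and does not separately annotate the Myc portion. The two available sequence records, one from the depositor and one from repository sequencing, differ by only two nucleotides in length and give the same feature layout.

The record describes the construct as a CALCOCO1 CLIR mutant, and the associated publication concerns a role for CALCOCO1 in MTOR-regulated selective autophagy. The plasmid therefore suits epitope-tagged expression of the mutant in mammalian cells, presumably for comparison with wild-type protein, although the record does not detail specific experiments.
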