Addgene plasmid #137767: CALCOCO1 L140A-mycDDK
Purpose: CALCOCO1 CLIR mutant
Depositing lab: Carol Mercer. Depositing organization: University of Cincinnati. Publication: Mass spectrometry proteomics reveals a function for mammalian CALCOCO1 in MTOR-regulated selective autophagy. Stefely JA, Zhang Y, Freiberger EC, Kwiecien NW, Thomas HE, Davis AM, Lowry ND, Vincent CE, Shishkova E, Clark NA, Medvedovic M, Coon JJ, Pagliarini DJ, Mercer CA. Autophagy. 2020 Jan 23. doi: 10.1080/15548627.2020.1719746. PubMed 31971854.
Backbone
  Vector backbone: pCMV6-Entry
  Vector type: Mammalian Expression
Growth in bacteria
  Bacterial resistance: Kanamycin, 50 μg/mL
  Growth temperature: 37°C
  Growth strain: DH5alpha
  Copy number: High Copy
Gene/Insert
  Gene/Insert name: CALCOCO1 L140A
  Species: H. sapiens (human)
  Mutation: L140A
  Promoter: CMV
  Tag / fusion protein: mycDDK (C terminal on insert)
  Cloning method: Unknown
Terms and licenses: Academic/Nonprofit Terms; Industry Terms: Not Available to Industry
How to cite: CALCOCO1 L140A-mycDDK was a gift from Carol Mercer (Addgene plasmid # 137767 ; http://n2t.net/addgene:137767 ; RRID:Addgene_137767)
